>Addgene plasmid #39655 | KHBD00564 | depositor partial sequence | sequence record 50095 | KHBD00564 sequence 1746 bps
ATGGAGCTGGCTCTGAATAAACCATCGTCCTGCGTGGACTGCTGCAAGGACTGCACTCTGCTGCCCTGCT
GTTCTGCCCCCGCCTGCTGCGACGCTAGCTGCGACGCCGCCTGCGGGTTAATACCGCCCGATCCAGTCAG
ATATGAGTACCAGGAGCCCGAGGAGAACTTCATATCCATTGATGATGTGAAAATCAAGAGTTTCCTGTGG
CAAATCGGCCAGCAGCAGAGGGAAAAGGAGTTGGAAATCAAAAGGATCATGGAACAAGAGAAAAGGGAGA
AAAGAGAGAAGGAAAGGCGGGAGGCCGAAAAGCGAAGAAATCAAGAGGTAATCGAATTGGACGAGGAGGA
GGCTCAATCTCCTCGGGGTCTGATAATCAGCGCAGCCAGGAGTCTAGCCCATTGGAATTCATCCATTAGG
AGGGTAACTCCAGATATCGAACTGATTCCCAGACAGGTGCACAGGGTTGTCGCAGAAATCGAACTGAGTG
ATAGTGATCCCGATGAAGATAGTGAAGTAGATGAGGATGTAAGTCTTCCATCAAACGCTGTAAGCTGCGT
CCTGAATGAGCAGAGACAGGATGGAAGCCATAACCAGAATCCACAGGAACTGGTGATCATCGTGCCCTCC
GACCAGGAGGACGAACAGAAGACAGACAATGTCATCAAGAGGAAATCTTCTGGGTCGAGGAGATTAGTAA
AGAGGCGTCCAGGTGCCAACAGAAGGGGAAGGCATATGTACGAATGCCCTGACTGCGGGAAGAAAGTGCA
ATCTAATTACAATCTAAGACGTCATATGATGATCCACACAGGTGAAAGACCATTTCCATGTGATCTGTGC
GAGCGACGTTTTCGGGAATTCAGCGATCTTAAAAAGCATCGTCGAAGGCACTCACACGATCCACAATTCA
TTTGCATGATCTGTCACTTGGGAGCACCTTTGGAGCAGGACTCTACAAGGTGTGCGGATTGTGAAAGCAA
GAATCTTATGGTAAAACCTCAACCAGAGGAACTGGGCGATAAAACAACGGAGGAACATTCGGATGATATG
GAAGGGGATGATGACGAAATAGAGGAAGCGGCACTAGAAAAAGAGAAGCAGCCACAAGTGGCAACACAAC
CCAGTTTAATGGTTACCTTAATACCACCTATTCAATCTCCGCCGGAAAAAGTTCCTTCACACACGCAGCC
AAGTCGCCCGCCACTTCCTCGCAGCTGCAGCAGTGCCAACTCCTCATCTTCCATGAGCAACGATGGAAAT
ATAGCTGGAAAGTCCATGAGTCGCACTCGCAGATCTTATCCGTGTCCTTTGTGTCATCGTCCTTTCGGAA
CTCGTCATAATCTTAAACGCCACTATATGATCCATACTGGCGAGAAACCATTTAGCTGCTCAAAATGCAG
GAAACCCTTTAGGGAGTGCTCCACGCTCAAAAAACATATGGTCACCCATGTCAGGGATCGCTGGTACAAG
TGCCTGAGGTGTCCCTCCAAATTCAGGGACTATCTGGAGTACTCGGATCACAAGAACAATCATCAGGATC
AGCTGAGTAGCCGCAAGTCGTCCATTTACGAGAGTGACGACGATGGCGACAGTTCTGTGGAAGATTGCCT
AGAGTGCTGCGAGTGTCAGCAACGATTCACCGAGTTGGATGCTTATACGGCCCATCTTAAAAAGCACGAC
TTAGAGTTGTACGGGATGAGCATTGATGATGTGGCGGACGAGGAGCAGGATGACGTAGATGTGGCA
