>Addgene plasmid #39655 | KHBD00564 | addgene partial sequence | sequence record 53484 | M13-F20 5'-TGTAAAACGACGGCCAGT-3'
GATTTTATTTTGACTGATAGTGACCTGTTCGTTGCAACAAATTGATGAGCAATGCTTTTTTATAATGCCA
ACTTTGTACAAAAAAGTTGGCACCATGGAGCTGGCTCTGAATAAACCATCGTCCTGCGTGGACTGCTGCA
AGGACTGCACTCTGCTGCCCTGCTGTTCTGCCCCCGCCTGCTGCGACGCTAGCTGCGACGCCGCCTGCGG
GTTAATACCGCCCGATCCAGTCAGATATGAGTACCAGGAGCCCGAGGAGAACTTCATATCCATTGATGAT
GTGAAAATCAAGAGTTTCCTGTGGCAAATCGGCCAGCAGCAGAGGGAAAAGGAGTTGGAAATCAAAAGGA
TCATGGAACAAGAGAAAAGGGAGAAAAGAGAGAAGGAAAGGCGGGAGGCCGAAAAGCGAAGAAATCAAGA
GGTAATCGAATTGGACGAGGAGGAGGCTCAATCTCCTCGGGGTCTGATAATCAGCGCAGCCAGGAGTCTA
GCCCATTGGAATTCATCCATTAGGAGGGTAACTCCAGATATCGAACTGATTCCCAGACAGGTGCACAGGG
TTGTCGCAGAAATCGAACTGAGTGATAGTGATCCCGATGAAGATAGTGAAGTAGATGAGGATGTAAGTCT
TCCATCAAACGCTGTAAGCTGCGTCCTGAATGAGCAGAGACAGGATGGAAGCCATAACCAGAATCCACAG
GAACTGGTGATCATCGTGCCCTCCGACCAGGAGGACGAACAGAAGACAGACAATGTCATCAAGAGGAAAT
CTTCTGGGTCGAGGAGATTAGTAA
