>Addgene plasmid #39655 | KHBD00564 | addgene partial sequence | sequence record 53485 | M13R
AATAATGATTTTATTTTGACTGATAGTGACCTGTTCGTTGCAACAAATTGATAAGCAATGCTTTCTTATA
ATGCCAACTTTGTACAAGAAAGTTGGCAATGCCACATCTACGTCATCCTGCTCCTCGTCCGCCACATCAT
CAATGCTCATCCCGTACAACTCTAAGTCGTGCTTTTTAAGATGGGCCGTATAAGCATCCAACTCGGTGAA
TCGTTGCTGACACTCGCAGCACTCTAGGCAATCTTCCACAGAACTGTCGCCATCGTCGTCACTCTCGTAA
ATGGACGACTTGCGGCTACTCAGCTGATCCTGATGATTGTTCTTGTGATCCGAGTACTCCAGATAGTCCC
TGAATTTGGAGGGACACCTCAGGCACTTGTACCAGCGATCCCTGACATGGGTGACCATATGTTTTTTGAG
CGTGGAGCACTCCCTAAAGGGTTTCCTGCATTTTGAGCAGCTAAATGGTTTCTCGCCAGTATGGATCATA
TAGTGGCGTTTAAGATTATGACGAGTTCCGAAAGGACGATGACACAAAGGACACGGATAAGATCTGCGAG
TGCGACTCATGGACTTTCCAGCTATATTTCCATCGTTGCTCATGGAAGATGAGGAGTTGGCACTGCTGCA
GCTGCGAGGAAGTGGCGGGCGACTTGGCTGCGTGTGTGAAGGAACTTTTTCCGGCGGAGATTGAATAGGT
GGTATTAAGGTAACCATTAAACTGGGTTGTGTTGCCACTTGTGGCTGCTTCTCTTTTTCTAGTGCCGCTT
C
