[The description below was written by a language model from this plasmid's Addgene catalogue record.]
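Description:
KHBD00564 is a Gateway entry clone built in the pDONR221 backbone (Invitrogen), carrying the open reading frame of the Drosophila melanogaster gene CG4496 (FBgn0031894) as an insert of about 1.7 kb. It is a high-copy bacterial plasmid maintained in standard E. coli cloning strains under kanamycin selection. No feature table accompanies the record, so the exact positions of the backbone elements are not documented here. In general, recombination of an attB-flanked PCR product into a pDONR vector replaces the donor's counter-selectable cassette and leaves the insert flanked by attL sites. M13 forward and reverse primer sites on either side of the insert are listed for sequence verification.

The plasmid has no promoter driving the insert, which is expected for an entry clone: it is not meant to express the gene itself but to act as a shuttle from which the ORF can be moved by an LR recombination reaction into any compatible Gateway destination vector. The depositor notes that ORFs in this collection were cloned open-ended, without a stop codon, so the coding sequence can be read through into a C-terminal fusion partner supplied by the destination vector, while N-terminal fusions remain possible as well, provided the destination vector supplies a downstream stop codon. The clone belongs to a collection associated with a study on automated screening of protein–DNA interactions at Drosophila regulatory elements, which suggests its intended use is as a source of the CG4496 ORF for building fusion constructs for such interaction assays. The record does not describe the function of CG4496 itself.
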