Addgene plasmid #39655: KHBD00564
Depositing lab: Bart Deplancke. Depositing organization: Swiss Federal Institute of Technology (EPFL). Publication: Automated protein-DNA interaction screening of Drosophila regulatory elements. Korneel Hens, Jean-Daniel Feuz, Alina Isakova, Antonina Lagovitina, Andreas Massouras, Julien Bryois, Patrick Callaerts, Susan E. Celniker, Bart Deplancke. Nat Methods. 2011 Oct 30;8(12):1065-70. 10.1038/nmeth.1763 PubMed 22037703.
Backbone
  Vector backbone: pDONR221
  Backbone manufacturer: Invitrogen
  Backbone size w/o insert (bp): 2536
  Vector type: Gateway DONR vector
Growth in bacteria
  Bacterial resistance: Kanamycin, 50 μg/mL
  Growth temperature: 37°C
  Growth strain: DH5alpha
  Copy number: High Copy
Gene/Insert
  Gene/Insert name: CG4496 (alt name: FBgn0031894)
  Species: D. melanogaster (fly)
  Insert size (bp): 1746
  Entrez Gene: CG4496 (a.k.a. Dmel_CG4496, Dmel\CG4496)
  Promoter: none
  Cloning method: Gateway Cloning
  Sequencing primers: 5′ M13-F20; 3′ M13R
Terms and licenses: Academic/Nonprofit Terms; Industry Terms: Not Available to Industry
Depositor comments: Please note that the ORFs in this collection were cloned open-ended (without a stop codon).
How to cite: KHBD00564 was a gift from Bart Deplancke (Addgene plasmid # 39655 ; http://n2t.net/addgene:39655 ; RRID:Addgene_39655)
